Addgene plasmid #171578: pScarlessHD-C-3x127D01-DsRed
Purpose: For scarless insertion of 3x127D01 NanoTag into C-term; Marked by the visible marker 3xP3-DsRed flanked by piggyBac termini.
Depositing lab: Norbert Perrimon & Hidde Ploegh. Depositing organization: Harvard Medical School. Publication: Protein visualization and manipulation in Drosophila through the use of epitope tags recognized by nanobodies. Xu J, Kim AR, Cheloha RW, Fischer FA, Li JSS, Feng Y, Stoneburner E, Binari R, Mohr SE, Zirin J, Ploegh HL, Perrimon N. Elife. 2022 Jan 25;11. pii: 74326. doi: 10.7554/eLife.74326. PubMed 35076390.
Backbone
  Vector backbone: pScarlessHD
  Vector type: Insect Expression
Growth in bacteria
  Bacterial resistance: Ampicillin, 100 μg/mL
  Growth temperature: 37°C
  Growth strain: DH5alpha
  Copy number: High Copy
Gene/Insert
  Gene/Insert name: 3x127D01
  Species: H. sapiens (human)
  Entrez Gene: CXCR2 (a.k.a. CD182, CDw128b, CMKAR2, IL8R2, IL8RA, IL8RB, WHIMS2)
  Cloning method: Gibson Cloning
Terms and licenses: Academic/Nonprofit Terms; Industry Terms: Not Available to Industry
Depositor comments: Please visit https://www.biorxiv.org/content/10.1101/2021.04.16.440240v1 for BioRxiv preprint.
How to cite: pScarlessHD-C-3x127D01-DsRed was a gift from Norbert Perrimon & Hidde Ploegh (Addgene plasmid # 171578 ; http://n2t.net/addgene:171578 ; RRID:Addgene_171578)
