[The description below was written by a language model from this plasmid's Addgene catalogue record and pLannotate feature annotations shown in this document.]
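Description:
pScarlessHD-C-3x127D01-DsRed is a homology-directed repair donor backbone for Drosophila genome engineering, built on pScarlessHD and catalogued as an insect expression vector. It is designed to place three copies of the 127D01 NanoTag, a short epitope recognised by a nanobody and listed in the record as derived from human CXCR2, at the C-terminus of a chosen endogenous protein. The plasmid replicates in E. coli from a high-copy ColE1/pUC-type origin and is selected with ampicillin through the bla gene. The feature table also detects a Tn5-derived NeoR/KanR coding sequence next to fragments of tnpA, ccdB and lacZα. These are probably remnants of a stuffer or cloning cassette, although the record does not explain their role. Only fragments of ccdB are annotated, and the plasmid is listed as grown in a standard strain.

The selectable payload is a visible marker cassette. A fragment of the Drosophila hsp70 core promoter drives DsRed-Express, followed by SV40 sequences including a polyadenylation signal. According to the stated purpose this forms a 3xP3-DsRed marker, which typically gives eye-specific fluorescence for identifying transformant flies. The 3xP3 elements, the piggyBac termini and the 3x127D01 tag itself were not picked up by the automated annotation, so their positions are not shown. Because piggyBac termini flank the marker, piggyBac transposase can later excise it precisely, leaving only the tag at the locus with no residual scar. No gene-specific homology arms are described in the record, so users would presumably add them for their own target. T7 and T3 promoters and lac regulatory elements flank the cassette region.
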