Features (pLannotate 1.2.2; 19 found; start..end, strand, type, name):
    182..770     -  rep_origin     ori: high-copy-number ColE1/pMB1/pBR322/pUC origin of replication
    841..893     +  promoter       AmpR promoter (fragment): bla
    894..1754    +  CDS            AmpR: β-lactamase; bla; confers resistance to ampicillin, carbenicillin, and related antibiotics
   1847..1906    -  promoter       AmpR promoter (fragment): bla
   1933..1983    +  misc_feature   bom (fragment): basis of mobility region from pBR322
   2004..2798    -  CDS            NeoR/KanR: aminoglycoside phosphotransferase from Tn5; aph(3')-II (or nptII); confers resistance to neomycin, kanamycin, and G418 (Geneticin®)
   2830..3099    -  CDS            tnpA (fragment): TN5P_ECOLX - Also known as tnp. Experimental evidence at protein level: Swiss-Prot protein existence level 1. Mediates transposition of transposon Tn5 by a 'cut and paste' mechanism. First, the monomeric transposase binds the 19 bp inverted DNA repeats flanking the transposon. Then, dimerization of the DNA- bound transposase creates a synaptic DNA complex. After nicking of the first DNA strand, excision of the transposon proceeds through a series of intermediates. The transposase then mediates the insertion of the transposon at a new site by strand transfer. The activity of the wild- type tran
   3147..3450    -  CDS            ccdB (fragment): CcdB, a bacterial toxin that poisons DNA gyrase; ccdB; Plasmids containing the ccdB gene cannot be propagated in standard E. coli strains.
   3460..3607    -  CDS            lacZα (fragment): LacZα fragment of β-galactosidase; lacZ fragment
   3610..3628    +  promoter       T7 promoter: promoter for bacteriophage T7 RNA polymerase
   4113..4235    +  promoter       hsp70 promoter (fragment): Drosophila melanogaster hsp70Bb promoter
   4257..4931    +  CDS            DsRed-Express: DsRed-Express is a basic (constitutively fluorescent) orange fluorescent protein published in 2002, derived from Discosoma sp.. It is reported to be a rapidly-maturing tetramer with low acid sensitivity.
   4949..5032    +  CDS            large T antigen (fragment): large T antigen from SV40 (simian virus 40)
   5055..5176    +  polyA_signal   SV40 poly(A) signal: SV40 polyadenylation signal
   5518..5536    -  promoter       T3 promoter: promoter for bacteriophage T3 RNA polymerase
   5581..5597    -  protein_bind   lac operator: The lac repressor binds to the lac operator to inhibit transcription in E. coli. This inhibition can be relieved by adding lactose or isopropyl-β-D-thiogalactopyranoside (IPTG). lac repressor encoded by lacI
   5605..5635    -  promoter       lac promoter: promoter for the E. coli lac operon
   5650..5671    -  protein_bind   CAP binding site: CAP binding activates transcription in the presence of cAMP. E. coli catabolite activator protein
   5684..5776    -  CDS            lacI (fragment): lac repressor; lacI; The lac repressor binds to the lac operator to inhibit transcription in E. coli. This inhibition can be relieved by adding lactose or isopropyl-β-D-thiogalactopyranoside (IPTG).
>Addgene plasmid #171578 | pScarlessHD-C-3x127D01-DsRed | addgene full sequence | sequence record 336460 | Addgene NGS Result
CTTCCGCTTCCTCGCTCACTGACTCGCTGCGCTCGGTCGTTCGGCTGCGGCGAGCGGTATCAGCTCACTC
AAAGGCGGTAATACGGTTATCCACAGAATCAGGGGATAACGCAGGAAAGAACATGTGAGCAAAAGGCCAG
CAAAAGGCCAGGAACCGTAAAAAGGCCGCGTTGCTGGCGTTTTTCCATAGGCTCCGCCCCCCTGACGAGC
ATCACAAAAATCGACGCTCAAGTCAGAGGTGGCGAAACCCGACAGGACTATAAAGATACCAGGCGTTTCC
CCCTGGAAGCTCCCTCGTGCGCTCTCCTGTTCCGACCCTGCCGCTTACCGGATACCTGTCCGCCTTTCTC
CCTTCGGGAAGCGTGGCGCTTTCTCATAGCTCACGCTGTAGGTATCTCAGTTCGGTGTAGGTCGTTCGCT
CCAAGCTGGGCTGTGTGCACGAACCCCCCGTTCAGCCCGACCGCTGCGCCTTATCCGGTAACTATCGTCT
TGAGTCCAACCCGGTAAGACACGACTTATCGCCACTGGCAGCAGCCACTGGTAACAGGATTAGCAGAGCG
AGGTATGTAGGCGGTGCTACAGAGTTCTTGAAGTGGTGGCCTAACTACGGCTACACTAGAAGAACAGTAT
TTGGTATCTGCGCTCTGCTGAAGCCAGTTACCTTCGGAAAAAGAGTTGGTAGCTCTTGATCCGGCAAACA
AACCACCGCTGGTAGCGGTGGTTTTTTTGTTTGCAAGCAGCAGATTACGCGCAGAAAAAAAGGATCTCAA
GAAGATCCTTTGATCTTTTCTACGGGGTCTGACGCTCAGTGGAACGAAAACTCACGTTAAGGGATTTTGG
TCATGAGACAATAACCCTGATAAATGCTTCAATAATATTGAAAAAGGAAGAGTATGAGTATTCAACATTT
CCGTGTCGCCCTTATTCCCTTTTTTGCGGCATTTTGCCTTCCTGTTTTTGCTCACCCAGAAACGCTGGTG
AAAGTAAAAGATGCTGAAGATCAGTTGGGTGCACGAGTGGGTTACATCGAACTGGATCTCAACAGCGGTA
AGATCCTTGAGAGTTTTCGCCCCGAAGAACGTTTTCCAATGATGAGCACTTTTAAAGTTCTGCTATGTGG
CGCGGTATTATCCCGTATTGACGCCGGGCAAGAGCAACTCGGTCGCCGCATACACTATTCTCAGAATGAC
TTGGTTGAGTACTCACCAGTCACAGAAAAGCATCTTACGGATGGCATGACAGTAAGAGAATTATGCAGTG
CTGCCATAACCATGAGTGATAACACTGCGGCCAACTTACTTCTGACAACGATCGGAGGACCGAAGGAGCT
AACCGCTTTTTTGCACAACATGGGGGATCATGTAACTCGCCTTGATCGTTGGGAACCGGAGCTGAATGAA
GCCATACCAAACGACGAGCGTGACACCACGATGCCTGTAGCAATGGCAACAACGTTGCGCAAACTATTAA
CTGGCGAACTACTTACTCTAGCTTCCCGGCAACAATTAATAGACTGGATGGAGGCGGATAAAGTTGCAGG
ACCACTTCTGCGCTCGGCCCTTCCGGCTGGCTGGTTTATTGCTGATAAATCTGGAGCCGGTGAGCGTGGG
TCTCGCGGTATCATTGCAGCACTGGGGCCAGATGGTAAGCCCTCCCGTATCGTAGTTATCTACACGACGG
GGAGTCAGGCAACTATGGATGAACGAAATAGACAGATCGCTGAGATAGGTGCCTCACTGATTAAGCATTG
GTAACTGTCAGACCAAGTTTACTCATATATACTTTAGATTGATTTAAAACTTCATTTTTAATTTAAAAGG
ATCTAGGTGAAGATCCTTTTTGATAATCTCATGAGCGGATACATATTTGAATGTATTTAGAAAAATAAAC
AAATAGGGGTTCCGCGCACATTTCCCCGAAAAGTGCCACCTGATGCGGTGTGAAATACCGCACAGATGCG
TAAGGAGAAAATACCGCATCAGGAAATTGTAAGCGTTAATAATTCAGAAGAACTCGTCAAGAAGGCGATA
GAAGGCGATGCGCTGCGAATCGGGAGCGGCGATACCGTAAAGCACGAGGAAGCGGTCAGCCCATTCGCCG
CCAAGCTCTTCAGCAATATCACGGGTAGCCAACGCTATGTCCTGATAGCGGTCCGCCACACCCAGCCGGC
CACAGTCGATGAATCCAGAAAAGCGGCCATTTTCCACCATGATATTCGGCAAGCAGGCATCGCCATGGGT
CACGACGAGATCCTCGCCGTCGGGCATGCTCGCCTTGAGCCTGGCGAACAGTTCGGCTGGCGCGAGCCCC
TGATGCTCTTCGTCCAGATCATCCTGATCGACAAGACCGGCTTCCATCCGAGTACGTGCTCGCTCGATGC
GATGTTTCGCTTGGTGGTCGAATGGGCAGGTAGCCGGATCAAGCGTATGCAGCCGCCGCATTGCATCAGC
CATGATGGATACTTTCTCGGCAGGAGCAAGGTGAGATGACAGGAGATCCTGCCCCGGCACTTCGCCCAAT
AGCAGCCAGTCCCTTCCCGCTTCAGTGACAACGTCGAGCACAGCTGCGCAAGGAACGCCCGTCGTGGCCA
GCCACGATAGCCGCGCTGCCTCGTCTTGCAGTTCATTCAGGGCACCGGACAGGTCGGTCTTGACAAAAAG
AACCGGGCGCCCCTGCGCTGACAGCCGGAACACGGCGGCATCAGAGCAGCCGATTGTCTGTTGTGCCCAG
TCATAGCCGAATAGCCTCTCCACCCAAGCGGCCGGAGAACCTGCGTGCAATCCATCTTGTTCAATCATGC
GAAACGATCCTCATCCTGTCTCTTGATCAGAGCTTGATCCCCTGCGCCATCAGATCCTTGGCGGCAAGAA
AGCCATCCAGTTTACTTTGCAGGGCTTCCCAACCTTACCAGAGGGCGCCCCAGCTGGCAATTCCGGTTCG
CTTGCTGTCCATAAAACCGCCCAGTCTAGCTATCGCCATGTAAGCCCACTGCAAGCTACCTGCTTTCTCT
TTGCGCTTGCGTTTTCCCTTGTCCAGATAGCCCAGTAGCTGACATTCATCCGGGGTCAGCACCGTTTCTG
CGGACTGGCTTTCTACGTGAAAAGGATCTAGGTGAAGATCCTTTTTGATAATCTCATGCCTGACATTTAT
ATTCCCCAGAACATCAGGTTAATGGCGTTTTTGATGTCATTTTCGCGGTGGCTGAGATCAGCCACTTCTT
CCCCGATAACGGAGACCGGCACACTGGCCATATCGGTGGTCATCATGCGCCAGCTTTCATCCCCGATATG
CACCACCGGGTAAAGTTCACGGGAGACTTTATCTGACAGCAGACGTGCACTGGCCAGGGGGATCACCATC
CGTCGCCCCGGCGTGTCAATAATATCACTCTGTACATCCACAAACAGACGATAACGGCTCTCTCTTTTAT
AGGTGTAAACCTTAAACTGCCGTACGTATAGGCTGCGCAACTGTTGGGAAGGGCGATCGGTGCGGGCCTC
TTCGCTATTACGCCAGCTGGCGAAAGGGGGATGTGCTGCAAGGCGATTAAGTTGGGTAACGCCAGGGTTT
TCCCAGTCACGACGTTGTAAAACGACGGCCAGTGAATTGTAATACGACTCACTATAGGGCGAATTGAATT
TAGCGGCCGCGAATTCGGAGGTGGCAGCGGCTCCGGCAGTTTTGAGGACTTTTGGAAAGGCGAGGATGGT
AGCGGAAGTTTCGAAGACTTCTGGAAGGGAGAGGATGGATCCGGAAGCTTTGAAGACTTTTGGAAAGGAG
AAGACTAGATTAACCCTAGAAAGATAATCATATTGTGACGTACGTTAAAGATAATCATGCGTAAAATTGA
CGCATGTGTTTTATCGGTCTGTATATCGAGGTTTATTTATTAATTTGAATAGATATTAAGTTTTATTATA
TTTACACTTACATACTAATAATAAATTCAACAAACAATTTATTTATGTTTATTTATTTATTAAAAAAAAA
CAAAAACTCAAAATTTCTTCTATAAAGTAACAAAACTTTTAGGATCTAATTCAATTAGAGACTAATTCAA
TTAGAGCTAATTCAATTAGGATCCAAGCTTATCGATTTCGAACCCTCGACCGCCGGAGTATAAATAGAGG
CGCTTCGTCTACGGAGCGACAATTCAATTCAAACAAGCAAAGTGAACACGTCGCTAAGCGAAAGCTAAGC
AAATAAACAAGCGCAGCTGAACAAGCTAAACAATCGGCTCGAAGCCGGTCGCCACCATGGCCTCCTCCGA
GGACGTCATCAAGGAGTTCATGCGCTTCAAGGTGCGCATGGAGGGCTCCGTGAACGGCCACGAGTTCGAG
ATCGAGGGCGAGGGCGAGGGCCGCCCCTACGAGGGCACCCAGACCGCCAAGCTGAAGGTGACCAAGGGCG
GCCCCCTGCCCTTCGCCTGGGACATCCTGTCCCCCCAGTTCCAGTACGGCTCCAAGGTGTACGTGAAGCA
CCCCGCCGACATCCCCGACTACAAGAAGCTGTCCTTCCCCGAGGGCTTCAAGTGGGAGCGCGTGATGAAC
TTCGAGGACGGCGGCGTGGTGACCGTGACCCAGGACTCCTCCCTCCAGGACGGCTCCTTCATCTACAAGG
TGAAGTTCATCGGCGTGAACTTCCCCTCCGACGGCCCCGTAATGCAGAAGAAGACTATGGGCTGGGAGGC
GTCCACCGAGCGCCTGTACCCCCGCGACGGCGTGCTGAAGGGCGAGATCCACAAGGCCCTGAAGCTGAAG
GACGGCGGCCACTACCTGGTGGAGTTCAAGTCCATCTACATGGCCAAGAAGCCCGTGCAGCTGCCCGGCT
ACTACTACGTGGACTCCAAGCTGGACATCACCTCCCACAACGAGGACTACACCATCGTGGAGCAGTACGA
GCGCGCCGAGGGCCGCCACCACCTGTTCCTGTAGCGGCCGCGACTCTAGATCATAATCAGCCATACCACA
TTTGTAGAGGTTTTACTTGCTTTAAAAAACCTCCCACACCTCCCCCTGAACCTGAAACATAAAATGAATG
CAATTGTTGTTGTTAACTTGTTTATTGCAGCTTATAATGGTTACAAATAAAGCAATAGCATCACAAATTT
CACAAATAAAGCATTTTTTTCACTGCATTCTAGTTGTGGTTTGTCCAAACTCATCAATGTATCTTAGATA
TCTATAACAAGAAAATATATATATAATAAGTTATCACGTAAGTAGAACATGAAATAACAATATAATTATC
GTATGAGTTAAATCTTAAAAGTCACGTAAAAGATAATCATGCGTCATTTTGACTCACGCGGTCGTTATAG
TTCAAAATCAGTGACACTTACCGCATTGACAAGCACGCCTCACGGGAGCTCCAAGCGGCGACTGAGATGT
CCTAAATGCACAGCGACGGATTCGCGCTATTTAGAAAGAGAGAGCAATATTTCAAGAATGCATGCGTCAA
TTTTACGCAGACTATCTTTCTAGGGTTAAGAATTCGTTTAAACCTGCAGGACTAGTCCCTTTAGTGAGGG
TTAATTCTGAGCTTGGCGTAATCATGGTCATAGCTGTTTCCTGTGTGAAATTGTTATCCGCTCACAATTC
CACACAACATACGAGCCGGAAGCATAAAGTGTAAAGCCTGGGGTGCCTAATGAGTGAGCTAACTCACATT
AATTGCGTTGCGCTCACTGCCCGCTTTCCAGTCGGGAAACCTGTCGTGCCAGCTGCATTAATGAATCGGC
CAACGCGCGGGGAGAGGCGGTTTGCGTATTGGGCGCT
